Addgene plasmid #187856: pSuper-si-HBV
Purpose: a human siRNA-expressing plasmid targeting HBV
Depositing lab: Yan Zeng. Depositing organization: Nanjing Agricultural University.
Backbone
  Vector backbone: pSuper
  Vector type: Mammalian Expression
Growth in bacteria
  Bacterial resistance: Ampicillin, 100 μg/mL
  Growth temperature: 37°C
  Growth strain: DH5alpha
  Copy number: High Copy
Gene/Insert
  Gene/Insert name: si-HBV
  gRNA/shRNA sequence: UGAGAGUCCAAGAGUCCUCUU
  Species: H. sapiens (human)
  Cloning method: Restriction Enzyme; 5′ cloning site unknown (unknown if destroyed)
Terms and licenses: Academic/Nonprofit Terms; Industry Terms: Not Available to Industry
How to cite: pSuper-si-HBV was a gift from Yan Zeng (Addgene plasmid # 187856 ; http://n2t.net/addgene:187856 ; RRID:Addgene_187856)
