[The description below was written by a language model from this plasmid's Addgene catalogue record and pLannotate feature annotations shown in this document.]
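Description:
pSuper-si-HBV is a small (about 3.3 kb) mammalian RNA-interference plasmid built on the pSuper backbone, itself a pBluescript-derived cloning vector. It is maintained in E. coli as a high-copy plasmid through a ColE1/pUC-type origin and selected with ampicillin via the β-lactamase gene and its native promoter. An f1 phage origin is also present, a pBluescript remnant that allows single-stranded DNA production. No mammalian selection marker or reporter is annotated, so the plasmid appears suited to transient transfection.

The functional element is the human H1 RNA promoter, an RNA polymerase III promoter that drives precise, high-level transcription of short RNAs in mammalian cells. In the pSuper design, a short hairpin-encoding oligonucleotide is cloned immediately downstream of H1; the transcript folds into a hairpin that cellular machinery processes into an siRNA. Here the insert, si-HBV, encodes a 21-nucleotide guide directed against hepatitis B virus. The hairpin itself is not annotated in the feature table, but it presumably lies in the gap between the H1 promoter and the adjacent polylinker fragment. The record does not say which HBV transcript or gene is targeted, and the cloning sites are listed as unknown. The catalogue lists the species as human, which likely reflects the expression system rather than the viral target.

The H1 cassette sits within the interrupted pBluescript multiple cloning site, flanked by T7 and T3 phage promoters and by leftover lacZα, lac promoter/operator, CAP site and lacI fragments, which are backbone vestiges with no role in knockdown. The plasmid is intended for expressing an anti-HBV siRNA in human cells.
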