Features (pLannotate 1.2.2; 14 found; start..end, strand, type, name):
    454..609     -  CDS            lacZα (fragment): LacZα fragment of β-galactosidase; lacZ fragment
    617..635     +  promoter       T7 promoter: promoter for bacteriophage T7 RNA polymerase
    737..764     -  misc_feature   MCS (fragment): pBluescript multiple cloning site
    771..985     -  promoter       H1 promoter: human H1 RNA promoter
    984..1045    -  misc_feature   MCS (fragment): pBluescript multiple cloning site
   1058..1076    -  promoter       T3 promoter: promoter for bacteriophage T3 RNA polymerase
   1121..1137    -  protein_bind   lac operator: The lac repressor binds to the lac operator to inhibit transcription in E. coli. This inhibition can be relieved by adding lactose or isopropyl-β-D-thiogalactopyranoside (IPTG). lac repressor encoded by lacI
   1145..1175    -  promoter       lac promoter: promoter for the E. coli lac operon
   1190..1211    -  protein_bind   CAP binding site: CAP binding activates transcription in the presence of cAMP. E. coli catabolite activator protein
   1224..1316    -  CDS            lacI (fragment): lac repressor; lacI; The lac repressor binds to the lac operator to inhibit transcription in E. coli. This inhibition can be relieved by adding lactose or isopropyl-β-D-thiogalactopyranoside (IPTG).
   1499..2087    -  rep_origin     ori: high-copy-number ColE1/pMB1/pBR322/pUC origin of replication
   2258..3118    -  CDS            AmpR: β-lactamase; bla; confers resistance to ampicillin, carbenicillin, and related antibiotics
   3119..3223    -  promoter       AmpR promoter: bla
   3250..352     +  rep_origin     f1 ori (across the origin) (sequence partly withheld): f1 bacteriophage origin of replication; arrow indicates direction of (+) strand synthesis
>Addgene plasmid #187856 | pSuper-si-HBV | addgene full sequence | sequence record 369872 | Addgene NGS Result
[117 nt withheld, positions 1-117]
C
[91 nt withheld, positions 119-209]
A
[49 nt withheld, positions 211-259]
CCTTTGACGTTGGAGTCCACGTTCTTT
[37 nt withheld, positions 287-323]
ACCCTATCTCGGTCTATTCTTTTGATTTATAAGGGATTTTGCCGATTTCGGCCTATTGGTTAAAAAAATG
AGCTGATTTAACAAAAATTTAACGCGAATTTTAACAAAATATTAACGCTTACAATTTCCATTCGCCATTC
AGGCTGCGCAACTGTTGGGAAGGGCGATCGGTGCGGGCCTCTTCGCTATTACGCCAGCTGGCGAAAGGGG
GATGTGCTGCAAGGCGATTAAGTTGGGTAACGCCAGGGTTTTCCCAGTCACGACGTTGTAAAACGACGGC
CAGTGAGCGCGCGTAATACGACTCACTATAGGGCGAATTGGGTACCCGGGATCTAGAAAAAAACTCGAGG
CGACTGAGAGTCCAAGAGTCCTCTTGTGAAGCCACAGAAAGAGGACTCTTGGATTCTTAGCTGCCTCGAG
GTCGACGGTATCGATAAGCTTAGATCTGTGGTCTCATACAGAACTTATAAGATTCCCAAATCCAAAGACA
TTTCACGTTTATGGTGATTTCCCAGAACACATAGCGACATGCAAATATTGCAGGGCGCCACTCCCCTGTC
CCTCACAGCCATCTTCCTGCCAGGGCGCACGCGCGCTGGGTGTTCCCGCCTAGTGACACTGGGCCCGCGA
TTCCTTGGAGCGGGTTGATGACGTCAGCGTTCGAATTCCTGCAGCCCGGGGGATCCACTAGTTCTAGAGC
GGCCGCCACCGCGGTGGAGCTCCAGCTTTTGTTCCCTTTAGTGAGGGTTAATTGCGCGCTTGGCGTAATC
ATGGTCATAGCTGTTTCCTGTGTGAAATTGTTATCCGCTCACAATTCCACACAACATACGAGCCGGAAGC
ATAAAGTGTAAAGCCTGGGGTGCCTAATGAGTGAGCTAACTCACATTAATTGCGTTGCGCTCACTGCCCG
CTTTCCAGTCGGGAAACCTGTCGTGCCAGCTGCATTAATGAATCGGCCAACGCGCGGGGAGAGGCGGTTT
GCGTATTGGGCGCTCTTCCGCTTCCTCGCTCACTGACTCGCTGCGCTCGGTCGTTCGGCTGCGGCGAGCG
GTATCAGCTCACTCAAAGGCGGTAATACGGTTATCCACAGAATCAGGGGATAACGCAGGAAAGAACATGT
GAGCAAAAGGCCAGCAAAAGGCCAGGAACCGTAAAAAGGCCGCGTTGCTGGCGTTTTTCCATAGGCTCCG
CCCCCCTGACGAGCATCACAAAAATCGACGCTCAAGTCAGAGGTGGCGAAACCCGACAGGACTATAAAGA
TACCAGGCGTTTCCCCCTGGAAGCTCCCTCGTGCGCTCTCCTGTTCCGACCCTGCCGCTTACCGGATACC
TGTCCGCCTTTCTCCCTTCGGGAAGCGTGGCGCTTTCTCATAGCTCACGCTGTAGGTATCTCAGTTCGGT
GTAGGTCGTTCGCTCCAAGCTGGGCTGTGTGCACGAACCCCCCGTTCAGCCCGACCGCTGCGCCTTATCC
GGTAACTATCGTCTTGAGTCCAACCCGGTAAGACACGACTTATCGCCACTGGCAGCAGCCACTGGTAACA
GGATTAGCAGAGCGAGGTATGTAGGCGGTGCTACAGAGTTCTTGAAGTGGTGGCCTAACTACGGCTACAC
TAGAAGAACAGTATTTGGTATCTGCGCTCTGCTGAAGCCAGTTACCTTCGGAAAAAGAGTTGGTAGCTCT
TGATCCGGCAAACAAACCACCGCTGGTAGCGGTGGTTTTTTTGTTTGCAAGCAGCAGATTACGCGCAGAA
AAAAAGGATCTCAAGAAGATCCTTTGATCTTTTCTACGGGGTCTGACGCTCAGTGGAACGAAAACTCACG
TTAAGGGATTTTGGTCATGAGATTATCAAAAAGGATCTTCACCTAGATCCTTTTAAATTAAAAATGAAGT
TTTAAATCAATCTAAAGTATATATGAGTAAACTTGGTCTGACAGTTACCAATGCTTAATCAGTGAGGCAC
CTATCTCAGCGATCTGTCTATTTCGTTCATCCATAGTTGCCTGACTCCCCGTCGTGTAGATAACTACGAT
ACGGGAGGGCTTACCATCTGGCCCCAGTGCTGCAATGATACCGCGAGACCCACGCTCACCGGCTCCAGAT
TTATCAGCAATAAACCAGCCAGCCGGAAGGGCCGAGCGCAGAAGTGGTCCTGCAACTTTATCCGCCTCCA
TCCAGTCTATTAATTGTTGCCGGGAAGCTAGAGTAAGTAGTTCGCCAGTTAATAGTTTGCGCAACGTTGT
TGCCATTGCTACAGGCATCGTGGTGTCACGCTCGTCGTTTGGTATGGCTTCATTCAGCTCCGGTTCCCAA
CGATCAAGGCGAGTTACATGATCCCCCATGTTGTGCAAAAAAGCGGTTAGCTCCTTCGGTCCTCCGATCG
TTGTCAGAAGTAAGTTGGCCGCAGTGTTATCACTCATGGTTATGGCAGCACTGCATAATTCTCTTACTGT
CATGCCATCCGTAAGATGCTTTTCTGTGACTGGTGAGTACTCAACCAAGTCATTCTGAGAATAGTGTATG
CGGCGACCGAGTTGCTCTTGCCCGGCGTCAATACGGGATAATACCGCGCCACATAGCAGAACTTTAAAAG
TGCTCATCATTGGAAAACGTTCTTCGGGGCGAAAACTCTCAAGGATCTTACCGCTGTTGAGATCCAGTTC
GATGTAACCCACTCGTGCACCCAACTGATCTTCAGCATCTTTTACTTTCACCAGCGTTTCTGGGTGAGCA
AAAACAGGAAGGCAAAATGCCGCAAAAAAGGGAATAAGGGCGACACGGAAATGTTGAATACTCATACTCT
TCCTTTTTCAATATTATTGAAGCATTTATCAGGGTTATTGTCTCATGAGCGGATACATATTTGAATGTAT
TTAGAAAAATAAACAAATAGGGGTTCCGCGCACATTTCCCCGAAAAGTGCCACCTGACGCGCC
